Addgene plasmid #104800: pSC26
Purpose: CRISPR/Cas9 2xplex gRNA targeting Medtr2g101040 (Mel1). Also expresses Cas9 from AtUBQ10 promoter.
Depositing lab: Nevin Young. Depositing organization: University of Minnesota. Publication: Validating Genome-Wide Association Candidates Controlling Quantitative Variation in Nodulation. Curtin SJ, Tiffin P, Guhlin J, Trujillo DI, Burghart LT, Atkins P, Baltes NJ, Denny R, Voytas DF, Stupar RM, Young ND. Plant Physiol. 2017 Feb;173(2):921-931. doi: 10.1104/pp.16.01923. Epub 2017 Jan 5. PubMed 28057894.
Backbone
  Vector backbone: pSC218
  Vector type: Plant Expression, CRISPR
Growth in bacteria
  Bacterial resistance: Kanamycin, 50 μg/mL
  Growth temperature: 37°C
  Growth strain: DH5alpha
  Copy number: Low Copy
Gene/Insert
  Gene/Insert name: Medtr2g101040 (alt name: Mel1)
  gRNA/shRNA sequence: ggacatttttatgcgtccac, tggatgataatccgatctc
  Cloning method: Gateway Cloning
Terms and licenses: Academic/Nonprofit Terms; Industry Terms: Not Available to Industry
Depositor comments: 112-40:5.1. Alternative name of plasmid: pSG218UG
How to cite: pSC26 was a gift from Nevin Young (Addgene plasmid # 104800 ; http://n2t.net/addgene:104800 ; RRID:Addgene_104800)
