[The description below was written by a language model from this plasmid's Addgene catalogue record and pLannotate feature annotations shown in this document.]
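Description:
pSC26 (also recorded as pSG218UG) is an 18.3 kb plant-expression CRISPR/Cas9 binary vector built on the pSC218 backbone by Gateway cloning. It is designed to deliver Cas9 and two guide RNAs against the Medicago truncatula gene Medtr2g101040 (Mel1). The backbone carries the hallmarks of a broad-host-range IncP/RK2-type T-DNA plasmid. These include oriV with its trans-acting replication protein trfA, oriT and traJ for conjugal mobilisation, remnants of tetracycline resistance genes, and an aphA-3 kanamycin resistance gene that matches the catalogued bacterial selection. The plasmid is listed as low copy. Nopaline-type left and right border repeats define the region intended for Agrobacterium-mediated transfer into plant cells.

Within the borders, a plant codon-optimised Streptococcus pyogenes Cas9 containing the potato IV2 intron carries an N-terminal 2xFLAG tag and is followed by a NOS terminator. The catalogue states that it is driven by the AtUBQ10 promoter, although that promoter is not annotated in the feature table. Downstream, between attB5 and attB2 sites left by multisite Gateway assembly, two S. pyogenes gRNA scaffolds mark the duplex guide cassettes. The promoters driving these guides are not identified in the record. Two guides aimed at one gene can raise the chance of disruptive mutations or produce a deletion between the target sites. A CaMV 35S promoter–bar (phosphinothricin acetyltransferase)–NOS terminator cassette near the left border allows transformed plant tissue to be selected with bialaphos or phosphinothricin. The associated publication indicates that the construct was used to generate mutants for validating genome-wide association candidates that influence nodulation.
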