Features (pLannotate 1.2.2; 38 found; start..end, strand, type, name):
     34..58      +  protein_bind   attB1: mutant version of attB; recombination site for the Gateway® BP reaction BP Clonase™
     80..127     +  CDS            2xFLAG: two tandem FLAG® epitope tags
    179..4468    +  CDS            pcoCas9: Cas9 endonuclease from the Streptococcus pyogenes Type II CRISPR/Cas system plant codon-optimized Cas9 gene containing the potato IV2 intron
   4527..4779    +  terminator     NOS terminator: nopaline synthase terminator and poly(A) signal
   4824..4844    +  protein_bind   attB5: mutant version of attB; core recombination site for the Gateway® BP reaction BP Clonase™
   5199..5274    +  misc_RNA       gRNA scaffold: guide RNA scaffold for the Streptococcus pyogenes CRISPR/Cas9 system
   5286..5307    -  protein_bind   attB2 (fragment): mutant version of attB; recombination site for the Gateway® BP reaction BP Clonase™
   5787..5862    +  misc_RNA       gRNA scaffold: guide RNA scaffold for the Streptococcus pyogenes CRISPR/Cas9 system
   5874..5895    -  protein_bind   attB2 (fragment): mutant version of attB; recombination site for the Gateway® BP reaction BP Clonase™
   5917..5941    -  protein_bind   attB2: mutant version of attB; recombination site for the Gateway® BP reaction BP Clonase™
   5959..5994    -  misc_feature   MCS (fragment): pBluescript multiple cloning site
   6005..6257    +  terminator     NOS terminator: nopaline synthase terminator and poly(A) signal
   6316..6433    -  promoter       NOS promoter (fragment): nopaline synthase promoter
   6557..6581    +  misc_feature   RB T-DNA repeat: right border repeat from nopaline C58 T-DNA
   6691..6940    -  CDS            TcR (fragment): tetracycline efflux protein; tetA; confers resistance to tetracycline
   7046..7696    +  CDS            TetR: tetracycline resistance regulatory protein; tetR
   8055..8245    -  rep_origin     ori (fragment): high-copy-number ColE1/pMB1/pBR322/pUC origin of replication
   8377..8486    +  oriT           oriT: incP origin of transfer
   8519..8890    +  CDS            traJ: oriT-recognizing protein; traJ
   8928..9047    +  CDS            traI (fragment): TRAI6_ECOLX - Experimental evidence at protein level: Swiss-Prot protein existence level 1. The initiation process of transfer DNA synthesis requires the interaction of at least three plasmid-specific components (TraH, I, and J) at the transfer origin resulting in the assembly of a specialised nucleoprotein complex - the relaxosome. Site- and strand-specific cleavage at the transfer origin is dependent on TraI and TraJ. From Escherichia coli.
   9040..9654    +  rep_origin     oriV: origin of replication for the bacterial F plasmid
   9726..10001   +  CDS            klaC (fragment): KLAC_ECOLX - Also known as telB. Protein predicted: Swiss-Prot protein existence level 4. Belongs to the kla operon, which is associated with cryptic tellurite resistance, and IncW plasmid fertility inhibition. From Escherichia coli.
  10197..10346   +  CDS            satA (fragment): STA_BACSU - Also known as yyaR. Experimental evidence at protein level: Swiss-Prot protein existence level 1. Involved in resistance to streptothricin, a broad-spectrum antibiotic produced by streptomycetes. Detoxifies streptothricin via acetylation of the beta amino group of the first beta-lysyl moiety of streptothricin. From Bacillus subtilis (strain 168).
  10355..11122   -  mobile_element IS1: prokaryotic transposable element IS1
  11314..12108   +  CDS            KanR: aminoglycoside phosphotransferase; aphA-3; confers resistance to kanamycin
  12407..13555   +  CDS            trfA: trans-acting replication protein that binds to and activates oriV
  13575..13694   +  CDS            tetR (fragment): TETR1_ECOLX - Experimental evidence at protein level: Swiss-Prot protein existence level 1. TetR is the repressor of the tetracycline resistance element; its N-terminal region forms a helix-turn-helix structure and binds DNA. Binding of tetracycline to TetR reduces the repressor affinity for the tetracycline resistance gene (tetA) promoter operator sites. From Escherichia coli.
  15151..15175   +  misc_feature   LB T-DNA repeat: left border repeat from nopaline C58 T-DNA
  15229..15359   -  CDS            lacI (fragment): lac repressor; lacI; The lac repressor binds to the lac operator to inhibit transcription in E. coli. This inhibition can be relieved by adding lactose or isopropyl-β-D-thiogalactopyranoside (IPTG).
  15360..15660   -  rep_origin     M13 ori (fragment) (sequence partly withheld): M13 bacteriophage origin of replication; arrow indicates direction of (+) strand synthesis
  15658..15813   -  CDS            lacZα (fragment) (sequence partly withheld): LacZα fragment of β-galactosidase; lacZ fragment
  15822..16074   -  terminator     NOS terminator: nopaline synthase terminator and poly(A) signal
  16080..16097   +  misc_feature   MCS (fragment): pUC18/19 multiple cloning site
  16090..16203   -  CDS            bah (fragment): BAH_STRHY - Protein inferred from homology: Swiss-Prot protein existence level 3. This protein removes the N-acetyl group from bialaphos as one of the final steps of the bialaphos biosynthetic pathway. From Streptomyces hygroscopicus.
  16218..16769   -  CDS            BlpR: phosphinothricin acetyltransferase; Streptomyces hygroscopicus bar; confers resistance to bialophos or phosphinothricin
  16794..17135   -  promoter       CaMV 35S promoter: strong constitutive promoter from cauliflower mosaic virus
  17644..17688   -  CDS            lacZα (fragment): LacZα fragment of β-galactosidase; lacZ fragment
  18332..17      -  misc_feature   MCS (fragment) (across the origin): pBluescript multiple cloning site
>Addgene plasmid #104800 | pSC26 | addgene full sequence | sequence record 202709 | Addgene NGS Result
CGGGCCCCCCCTCGAGGCGCGCCAAGCTATCAAACAAGTTTGTACAAAAAAGCAGGCTCCGAATTCGCCC
TTCACCATGGATTACAAGGATGATGATGATAAGGATTACAAGGATGATGATGATAAGATGGCTCCAAAGA
AGAAGAGAAAGGTTGGAATCCACGGAGTTCCAGCTGCTGATAAGAAGTACTCTATCGGACTTGACATCGG
AACCAACTCTGTTGGATGGGCTGTTATCACCGATGAGTACAAGGTTCCATCTAAGAAGTTCAAGGTTCTT
GGAAACACCGATAGACACTCTATCAAGAAGAACCTTATCGGTGCTCTTCTTTTCGATTCTGGAGAGACCG
CTGAGGCTACCAGATTGAAGAGAACCGCTAGAAGAAGATACACCAGAAGAAAGAACAGAATCTGCTACCT
TCAGGAAATCTTCTCTAACGAGATGGCTAAGGTTGATGATTCTTTCTTCCACAGACTTGAGGAGTCTTTC
CTTGTTGAGGAGGATAAGAAGCACGAGAGACACCCAATCTTCGGAAACATCGTTGATGAGGTTGCTTACC
ACGAGAAGTACCCAACCATCTACCACCTTAGAAAGAAGTTGGTTGATTCTACCGATAAGGCTGATCTTAG
ACTTATCTACCTTGCTCTTGCTCACATGATCAAGTTCAGAGGACACTTCCTTATCGAGGGAGACCTTAAC
CCAGATAACTCTGATGTTGATAAGTTGTTCATCCAGCTTGTTCAGACCTACAACCAGCTTTTCGAGGAGA
ACCCAATCAACGCTTCTGGAGTTGATGCTAAGGCTATCCTTTCTGCTAGACTTTCTAAGTCTCGTAGACT
TGAGAACCTTATCGCTCAGCTTCCAGGAGAGAAGAAGAACGGACTTTTCGGAAACCTTATCGCTCTTTCT
CTTGGACTTACCCCAAACTTCAAGTCTAACTTCGATCTTGCTGAGGATGCTAAGTTGCAGCTTTCTAAGG
ATACCTACGATGATGATCTTGATAACCTTCTTGCTCAGATCGGAGATCAGTACGCTGATCTTTTCCTTGC
TGCTAAGAACCTTTCTGATGCTATCCTTCTTTCTGACATCCTTAGAGTTAACACCGAGATCACCAAGGCT
CCACTTTCTGCTTCTATGATCAAGAGATACGATGAGCACCACCAGGATCTTACCCTTTTGAAGGCTCTTG
TTAGACAGCAGCTTCCAGAGAAGTACAAGGAAATCTTCTTCGATCAGTCTAAGAACGGATACGCTGGATA
CATCGATGGAGGAGCTTCTCAGGAGGAGTTCTACAAGTTCATCAAGCCAATCCTTGAGAAGATGGATGGA
ACCGAGGAGCTTCTTGTTAAGTTGAACAGAGAGGATCTTCTTAGAAAGCAGAGAACCTTCGATAACGGAT
CTATCCCACACCAGATCCACCTTGGAGAGCTTCACGCTATCCTTCGTAGACAGGAGGATTTCTACCCATT
CTTGAAGGATAACAGAGAGAAGATCGAGAAGATCCTTACCTTCAGAATCCCATACTACGTTGGACCACTT
GCTAGAGGAAACTCTCGTTTCGCTTGGATGACCAGAAAGTCTGAGGAGACCATCACCCCTTGGAACTTCG
AGGAGGTAAGTTTCTGCTTCTACCTTTGATATATATATAATAATTATCATTAATTAGTAGTAATATAATA
TTTCAAATATTTTTTTCAAAATAAAAGAATGTAGTATATAGCAATTGCTTTTCTGTAGTTTATAAGTGTG
TATATTTTAATTTATAACTTTTCTAATATATGACCAAAATTTGTTGATGTGCAGGTTGTTGATAAGGGAG
CTTCTGCTCAGTCTTTCATCGAGAGAATGACCAACTTCGATAAGAACCTTCCAAACGAGAAGGTTCTTCC
AAAGCACTCTCTTCTTTACGAGTACTTCACCGTTTACAACGAGCTTACCAAGGTTAAGTACGTTACCGAG
GGAATGAGAAAGCCAGCTTTCCTTTCTGGAGAGCAGAAGAAGGCTATCGTTGATCTTCTTTTCAAGACCA
ACAGAAAGGTTACCGTTAAGCAGTTGAAGGAGGATTACTTCAAGAAGATCGAGTGCTTCGATTCTGTTGA
AATCTCTGGAGTTGAGGATAGATTCAACGCTTCTCTTGGAACCTACCACGATCTTTTGAAGATCATCAAG
GATAAGGATTTCCTTGATAACGAGGAGAACGAGGACATCCTTGAGGACATCGTTCTTACCCTTACCCTTT
TCGAGGATAGAGAGATGATCGAGGAGAGACTCAAGACCTACGCTCACCTTTTCGATGATAAGGTTATGAA
GCAGTTGAAGAGAAGAAGATACACCGGATGGGGTAGACTTTCTCGTAAGTTGATCAACGGAATCAGAGAT
AAGCAGTCTGGAAAGACCATCCTTGATTTCTTGAAGTCTGATGGATTCGCTAACAGAAACTTCATGCAGC
TTATCCACGATGATTCTCTTACCTTCAAGGAGGACATCCAGAAGGCTCAGGTTTCTGGACAGGGAGATTC
TCTTCACGAGCACATCGCTAACCTTGCTGGATCTCCAGCTATCAAGAAGGGAATCCTTCAGACCGTTAAG
GTTGTTGATGAGCTTGTTAAGGTTATGGGTAGACACAAGCCAGAGAACATCGTTATCGAGATGGCTAGAG
AGAACCAGACCACCCAGAAGGGACAGAAGAACTCTCGTGAGAGAATGAAGAGAATCGAGGAGGGAATCAA
GGAGCTTGGATCTCAAATCTTGAAGGAGCACCCAGTTGAGAACACCCAGCTTCAGAACGAGAAGTTGTAC
CTTTACTACCTTCAGAACGGAAGAGATATGTACGTTGATCAGGAGCTTGACATCAACAGACTTTCTGATT
ACGATGTTGATCACATCGTTCCACAGTCTTTCTTGAAGGATGATTCTATCGATAACAAGGTTCTTACCCG
TTCTGATAAGAACAGAGGAAAGTCTGATAACGTTCCATCTGAGGAGGTTGTTAAGAAGATGAAGAACTAC
TGGAGACAGCTTCTTAACGCTAAGTTGATCACCCAGAGAAAGTTCGATAACCTTACCAAGGCTGAGAGAG
GAGGACTTTCTGAGCTTGATAAGGCTGGATTCATCAAGAGACAGCTTGTTGAGACCAGACAGATCACCAA
GCACGTTGCTCAGATCCTTGATTCTCGTATGAACACCAAGTACGATGAGAACGATAAGTTGATCAGAGAG
GTTAAGGTTATCACCTTGAAGTCTAAGTTGGTTTCTGATTTCAGAAAGGATTTCCAGTTCTACAAGGTTA
GAGAGATCAACAACTACCACCACGCTCACGATGCTTACCTTAACGCTGTTGTTGGAACCGCTCTTATCAA
GAAGTACCCAAAGTTGGAGTCTGAGTTCGTTTACGGAGATTACAAGGTTTACGATGTTAGAAAGATGATC
GCTAAGTCTGAGCAGGAGATCGGAAAGGCTACCGCTAAGTACTTCTTCTACTCTAACATCATGAACTTCT
TCAAGACCGAGATCACCCTTGCTAACGGAGAGATCAGAAAGAGACCACTTATCGAGACCAACGGAGAGAC
CGGAGAGATCGTTTGGGATAAGGGAAGAGATTTCGCTACCGTTAGAAAGGTTCTTTCTATGCCACAGGTT
AACATCGTTAAGAAAACCGAGGTTCAGACCGGAGGATTCTCTAAGGAGTCTATCCTTCCAAAGAGAAACT
CTGATAAGTTGATCGCTAGAAAGAAGGATTGGGACCCAAAGAAGTACGGAGGATTCGATTCTCCAACCGT
TGCTTACTCTGTTCTTGTTGTTGCTAAGGTTGAGAAGGGAAAGTCTAAGAAGTTGAAGTCTGTTAAGGAG
CTTCTTGGAATCACCATCATGGAGCGTTCTTCTTTCGAGAAGAACCCAATCGATTTCCTTGAGGCTAAGG
GATACAAGGAGGTTAAGAAGGATCTTATCATCAAGTTGCCAAAGTACTCTCTTTTCGAGCTTGAGAACGG
AAGAAAGAGAATGCTTGCTTCTGCTGGAGAGCTTCAGAAGGGAAACGAGCTTGCTCTTCCATCTAAGTAC
GTTAACTTCCTTTACCTTGCTTCTCACTACGAGAAGTTGAAGGGATCTCCAGAGGATAACGAGCAGAAGC
AGCTTTTCGTTGAGCAGCACAAGCACTACCTTGATGAGATCATCGAGCAAATCTCTGAGTTCTCTAAGAG
AGTTATCCTTGCTGATGCTAACCTTGATAAGGTTCTTTCTGCTTACAACAAGCACAGAGATAAGCCAATC
AGAGAGCAGGCTGAGAACATCATCCACCTTTTCACCCTTACCAACCTTGGTGCTCCAGCTGCTTTCAAGT
ACTTCGATACCACCATCGATAGAAAAAGATACACCTCTACCAAGGAGGTTCTTGATGCTACCCTTATCCA
CCAGTCTATCACCGGACTTTACGAGACCAGAATCGATCTTTCTCAGCTTGGAGGAGATAAGAGACCAGCT
GCTACCAAGAAGGCTGGACAGGCTAAGAAGAAGAAGTGAGACGTCCGATCGTTCAAACATTTGGCAATAA
AGTTTCTTAAGATTGAATCCTGTTGCCGGTCTTGCGATGATTATCATATAATTTCTGTTGAATTACGTTA
AGCATGTAATAATTAACATGTAATGCATGACGTTATTTATGAGATGGGTTTTTATGATTAGAGTCCCGCA
ATTATACATTTAATACGCGATAGAAAACAAAATATAGCGCGCAAACTAGGATAAATTATCGCGCGCGGTG
TCATCTATGTTACTAGATCGGGAATTGATCCCCCCTCGACAGCTTCCGGAAAGGGCGAATTCGCAACTTT
GTATACAAAAGTTGCCGAGCTCGCGGCCGCATGTTGTTGTTACCAGAAAGTAAATAAATGTTCAATCTCT
GATGTTCTCAAGTAAGTGAGTTTTATTGGGAATAATATTAACTTATGTTCTTCTTGCATTTGATTTCTTT
GCCGCTCTCTTCTTCTATCTTAAATCTGTGTATACTATTTCACTATTGGGCTTTTTATTAGTCTATAATG
GGACTCAAAATAAGGCTTTGGCCCACATCAAAAAGATAAGTCACAAATCAAAACTAAATTCAGAGTCTTT
TCTCCCACATCGGTCACTGTACTCATTTTGTGTTTGTTTATATATTACACGAACCGATCTTTGGTACGGG
ACATTTTTATGCGTCCACGTTTTAGAGCTAGAAATAGCAAGTTAAAATAAGGCTAGTCCGTTATCAACTT
GAAAAAGTGGCACCGAGTCGGTGCTTTTTTTCTAGACCCAGCTTTCTTGTACAAAGTTGGCATTACCATG
GCTTCGTTGAACAACGGAAACTCGACTTGCCTTCCGCACAATACATCATTTCTTCTTAGCTTTTTTTCTT
CTTCTTCGTTCATACAGTTTTTTTTTGTTTATCAGCTTACATTTTCTTGAACCGTAGCTTTCGTTTTCTT
CTTTTTAACTTTCCATTCGGAGTTTTTGTATCTTGTTTCATAGTTTGTCCCAGGATTAGAATGATTAGGC
ATCGAACCTTCAAGAATTTGATTGAATAAAACATCTTCATTCTTAAGATATGAAGATAATCTTCAAAAGG
CCCCTGGGAATCTGAAAGAAGAGAAGCAGGCCCATTTATATGGGAAAGAACAATAGTATTTCTTATATAG
GCCCATTTAAGTTGAAAACAATCTTCAAAAGTCCCACATCGCTTAGATAAGAAAACGAAGCTGAGTTTAT
ATACAGCTAGAGTCGAAGTAGTGATTGTGGATGATAATCCGATCTCGTTTTAGAGCTAGAAATAGCAAGT
TAAAATAAGGCTAGTCCGTTATCAACTTGAAAAAGTGGCACCGAGTCGGTGCTTTTTTTCTAGACCCAGC
TTTCTTGTACAAAGTTGGCATTACTGCAGGTCGACGACCCAGCTTTCTTGTACAAAGTGGTTCGATAATT
CTTAATTAACTAGTTCTAGAGCGGCCGCCACCGCGGTGGAGCTCGAATTTCCCCGATCGTTCAAACATTT
GGCAATAAAGTTTCTTAAGATTGAATCCTGTTGCCGGTCTTGCGATGATTATCATATAATTTCTGTTGAA
TTACGTTAAGCATGTAATAATTAACATGTAATGCATGACGTTATTTATGAGATGGGTTTTTATGATTAGA
GTCCCGCAATTATACATTTAATACGCGATAGAAAACAAAATATAGCGCGCAAACTAGGATAAATTATCGC
GCGCGGTGTCATCTATGTTACTAGATCGGGAATTCGTAATCATGGTCATAGCTGTTTCCTGCCTAGTCGG
AGCGGCCGCGTCCGTCTAGCTGATAGTGACCTTAGGCGACTTTTGAACGCGCAATAATGGTTTCTGACGT
ATGTGCTTAGCTCATTAAACTCCAGAAACCCGCGGCTGAGTGGCTCCTTCAACGTTGCGGTTCTGTCAGT
TCCAAACGTAAAACGGCTTGTCCCGCGTCATCGGCGGGGGTCATAACGTGACTCCCTTAATTCTCCGCTC
ATGATCAGATTGTCGTTTCCCGCCTTCAGTTTAAACTATCAGTGTTTGACAGGATATATTGGCGGGTAAA
CCTAAGAGAAAAGAGCGTTTATTAGAATAATCGGATATTTAAAAGGGCGTGAAAAGGTTTATCCGTTCGT
CCATTTGTATGTGCATGCCAACCACAGGGTTCCCCAGATCTGGCGCCGGCCAGCGAGACGAGCAAGATTG
GCCGCCGCCCGAAACGATCCGACAGCGCGCCCAGCACAGGTGCGCAGGCAAATTGCACCAACGCATACAG
CGCCAGCAGAATGCCATAGTGGGCGGTGACGTCGTTCGAGTGAACCAGATCGCGCAGGAGGCCCGGCAGC
ACCGGCATAATCAGGCCGATGCCGACAGCGTCGAGCGCGACAGTGCTCAGAATTACGATCAGGGGTATGT
TGGGTTTCACGTCTGGCCTCCGGACCAGCCTCCGCTGGTCCGATTGAACGCGCGGATTCTTTATCACTGA
TAAGTTGGTGGACATATTATGTTTATCAGTGATAAAGTGTCAAGCATGACAAAGTTGCAGCCGAATACAG
TGATCCGTGCCGCCCTGGACCTGTTGAACGAGGTCGGCGTAGACGGTCTGACGACACGCAAACTGGCGGA
ACGGTTGGGGGTTCAGCAGCCGGCGCTTTACTGGCACTTCAGGAACAAGCGGGCGCTGCTCGACGCACTG
GCCGAAGCCATGCTGGCGGAGAATCATACGCATTCGGTGCCGAGAGCCGACGACGACTGGCGCTCATTTC
TGATCGGGAATGCCCGCAGCTTCAGGCAGGCGCTGCTCGCCTACCGCGATGGCGCGCGCATCCATGCCGG
CACGCGACCGGGCGCACCGCAGATGGAAACGGCCGACGCGCAGCTTCGCTTCCTCTGCGAGGCGGGTTTT
TCGGCCGGGGACGCCGTCAATGCGCTGATGACAATCAGCTACTTCACTGTTGGGGCCGTGCTTGAGGAGC
AGGCCGGCGACAGCGATGCCGGCGAGCGCGGCGGCACCGTTGAACAGGCTCCGCTCTCGCCGCTGTTGCG
GGCCGCGATAGACGCCTTCGACGAAGCCGGTCCGGACGCAGCGTTCGAGCAGGGACTCGCGGTGATTGTC
GATGGATTGGCGAAAAGGAGGCTCGTTGTCAGGAACGTTGAAGGACCGAGAAAGGGTGACGATTGATCAG
GACCGCTGCCGGAGCGCAACCCACTCACTACAGCAGAGCCATGTAGACAACATCCCCTCCCCCTTTCCAC
CGCGTCAGACGCCCGTAGCAGCCCGCTACGGGCTTTTTCATGCCCTGCCCTAGCGTCCAAGCCTCACGGC
CGCGCTCGGCCTCTCTGGCGGCCTTCTGGCGCTCTTCCGCTTCCTCGCTCACTGACTCGCTGCGCTCGGT
CGTTCGGCTGCGGCGAGCGGTATCAGCTCACTCAAAGGCGGTAATACGGTTATCCACAGAATCAGGGGAT
AACGCAGGAAAGAACATGTGAGCAAAAGGCCAGCAAAAGGCCAGGAACCGTAAAAAGGCCGCGTTGCTGG
CGTTTTTCCATAGGCTCCGCCCCCCTGACGAGCATCACAAAAATCGACGCTCAAGTCAGAGGTGGCGAAA
CCCGACAGGACTATAAAGATACCAGGCGTTTCCCCCTGGAAGCTCCCTCGTGCGCTCTCCTGTTCCGACC
CTGCCGCTTACCGGATACCTGTCCGCCTTTCTCCCTTCGGGAAGCGTGGCGCTTTTCCGCTGCATAACCC
TGCTTCGGGGTCATTATAGCGATTTTTTCGGTATATCCATCCTTTTTCGCACGATATACAGGATTTTGCC
AAAGGGTTCGTGTAGACTTTCCTTGGTGTATCCAACGGCGTCAGCCGGGCAGGATAGGTGAAGTAGGCCC
ACCCGCGAGCGGGTGTTCCTTCTTCACTGTCCCTTATTCGCACCTGGCGGTGCTCAACGGGAATCCTGCT
CTGCGAGGCTGGCCGGCTACCGCCGGCGTAACAGATGAGGGCAAGCGGATGGCTGATGAAACCAAGCCAA
CCAGGAAGGGCAGCCCACCTATCAAGGTGTACTGCCTTCCAGACGAACGAAGAGCGATTGAGGAAAAGGC
GGCGGCGGCCGGCATGAGCCTGTCGGCCTACCTGCTGGCCGTCGGCCAGGGCTACAAAATCACGGGCGTC
GTGGACTATGAGCACGTCCGCGAGCTGGCCCGCATCAATGGCGACCTGGGCCGCCTGGGCGGCCTGCTGA
AACTCTGGCTCACCGACGACCCGCGCACGGCGCGGTTCGGTGATGCCACGATCCTCGCCCTGCTGGCGAA
GATCGAAGAGAAGCAGGACGAGCTTGGCAAGGTCATGATGGGCGTGGTCCGCCCGAGGGCAGAGCCATGA
CTTTTTTAGCCGCTAAAACGGCCGGGGGGTGCGCGTGATTGCCAAGCACGTCCCCATGCGCTCCATCAAG
AAGAGCGACTTCGCGGAGCTGGTGAAGTACATCACCGACGAGCAAGGCAAGACCGAGCGCCTTTCCGACG
CTCACCGGGCTGGTTGCCCTCGCCGCTGGGCTGGCGGCCGTCTATGGCCCTGCAAACGCGCCAGAAACGC
CGTCGAAGCCGTGTGCGAGACACCGCGGCCGGCCGCCGGCGTTGTGGATACCTCGCGGAAAACTTGGCCC
TCACTGACAGATGAGGGGCGGACGTTGACACTTGAGGGGCCGACTCACCCGGCGCGGCGTTGACAGATGA
GGGGCAGGCTCGATTTCGGCCGGCGACGTGGAGCTGGCCAGCCTCGCAAATCGGCGAAAACGCCTGATTT
TACGCGAGTTTCCCACAGATGATGTGGACAAGCCTGGGGATAAGTGCCCTGCGGTATTGACACTTGAGGG
GCGCGACTACTGACAGATGAGGGGCGCGATCCTTGACACTTGAGGGGCAGAGTGCTGACAGATGAGGGGC
GCACCTATTGACATTTGAGGGGCTGTCCACAGGCAGAAAATCCAGCATTTGCAAGGGTTTCCGCCCGTTT
TTCGGCCACCGCTAACCTGTCTTTTAACCTGCTTTTAAACCAATATTTATAAACCTTGTTTTTAACCAGG
GCTGCGCCCTGTGCGCGTGACCGCGCACGCCGAAGGGGGGTGCCCCCCCTTCTCGAACCCTCCCGGCCCG
CTAACGCGGGCCTCCCATCCCCCCAGGGGCTGCGCCCCTCGGCCGCGAACGGCCTCACCCCAAAAATGGC
AGCGCTGGCAGTCCTTGCCATTGCCGGGATCGGGGCAGTAACGGGATGGGCGATCAGCCCGAGCGCGACG
CCCGGAAGCATTGACGTGCCGCAGGTGCTGGCATCGACATTCAGCGACCAGGTGCCGGGCAGTGAGGGCG
GCGGCCTGGGTGGCGGCCTGCCCTTCACTTCGGCCGTCGGGGCATTCACGGACTTCATGGCGGGGCCGGC
AATTTTTACCTTGGGCATTCTTGGCATAGTGGTCGCGGGTGCCGTGCTCGTGTTCGGGGGTGCGATAAAC
CCAGCGAACCATTTGAGGTGATAGGTAAGATTATACCGAGGTATGAAAACGAGAATTGGACCTTTACAGA
ATTACTCTATGAAGCGCCATATTTAAAAAGCTACCAAGACGAAGAGGATGAAGAGGATGAGGAGGCAGAT
TGCCTTGAATATATTGACAATACTGATAAGATAATATATCTTTTATATAGAAGATATCGCCGTATGTAAG
GATTTCAGGGGGCAAGGCATAGGCAGCGCGCTTATCAATATATCTATAGAATGGGCAAAGCATAAAAACT
TGCATGGACTAATGCTTGAAACCCAGGACAATAACCTTATAGCTTGTAAATTCTATCATAATTGGGTAAT
GACTCCAACTTATTGATAGTGTTTTATGTTCAGATAATGCCCGATGACTTTGTCATGCAGCTCCACCGAT
TTTGAGAACGACAGCGACTTCCGTCCCAGCCGTGCCAGGTGCTGCCTCAGATTCAGGTTATGCCGCTCAA
TTCGCTGCGTATATCGCTTGCTGATTACGTGCAGCTTTCCCTTCAGGCGGGATTCATACAGCGGCCAGCC
ATCCGTCATCCATATCACCACGTCAAAGGGTGACAGCAGGCTCATAAGACGCCCCAGCGTCGCCATAGTG
CGTTCACCGAATACGTGCGCAACAACCGTCTTCCGGAGACTGTCATACGCGTAAAACAGCCAGCGCTGGC
GCGATTTAGCCCCGACATAGCCCCACTGTTCGTCCATTTCCGCGCAGACGATGACGTCACTGCCCGGCTG
TATGCGCGAGGTTACCGACTGCGGCCTGAGTTTTTTAAGTGACGTAAAATCGTGTTGAGGCCAACGCCCA
TAATGCGGGCTGTTGCCCGGCATCCAACGCCATTCATGGCCATATCAATGATTTTCTGGTGCGTACCGGG
TTGAGAAGCGGTGTAAGTGAACTGCAGTTGCCATGTTTTACGGCAGTGAGAGCAGAGATAGCGCTGATGT
CCGGCGGTGCTTTTGCCGTTACGCACCACCCCGTCAGTAGCTGAACAGGAGGGACAGCTGATAGAAACAG
AAGCCACTGGAGCACCTCAAAAACACCATCATACACTAAATCAGTAAGTTGGCAGCATCACCCATAATTG
TGGTTTCAAAATCGGCTCCGTCGATACTATGTTATACGCCAACTTTGAAAACAACTTTGAAAAAGCTGTT
TTCTGGTATTTAAGGTTTTAGAATGCAAGGAACAGTGAATTGGAGTTCGTCTTGTTATAATTAGCTTCTT
GGGGTATCTTTAAATACTGTAGAAAAGAGGAAGGAAATAATAAATGGCTAAAATGAGAATATCACCGGAA
TTGAAAAAACTGATCGAAAAATACCGCTGCGTAAAAGATACGGAAGGAATGTCTCCTGCTAAGGTATATA
AGCTGGTGGGAGAAAATGAAAACCTATATTTAAAAATGACGGACAGCCGGTATAAAGGGACCACCTATGA
TGTGGAACGGGAAAAGGACATGATGCTATGGCTGGAAGGAAAGCTGCCTGTTCCAAAGGTCCTGCACTTT
GAACGGCATGATGGCTGGAGCAATCTGCTCATGAGTGAGGCCGATGGCGTCCTTTGCTCGGAAGAGTATG
AAGATGAACAAAGCCCTGAAAAGATTATCGAGCTGTATGCGGAGTGCATCAGGCTCTTTCACTCCATCGA
CATATCGGATTGTCCCTATACGAATAGCTTAGACAGCCGCTTAGCCGAATTGGATTACTTACTGAATAAC
GATCTGGCCGATGTGGATTGCGAAAACTGGGAAGAAGACACTCCATTTAAAGATCCGCGCGAGCTGTATG
ATTTTTTAAAGACGGAAAAGCCCGAAGAGGAACTTGTCTTTTCCCACGGCGACCTGGGAGACAGCAACAT
CTTTGTGAAAGATGGCAAAGTAAGTGGCTTTATTGATCTTGGGAGAAGCGGCAGGGCGGACAAGTGGTAT
GACATTGCCTTCTGCGTCCGGTCGATCAGGGAGGATATCGGGGAAGAACAGTATGTCGAGCTATTTTTTG
ACTTACTGGGGATCAAGCCTGATTGGGAGAAAATAAAATATTATATTTTACTGGATGAATTGTTTTAGTA
CCTAGATGTGGCGCAACGATGCCGGCGACAAGCAGGAGCGCACCGACTTCTTCCGCATCAAGTGTTTTGG
CTCTCAGGCCGAGGCCCACGGCAAGTATTTGGGCAAGGGGTCGCTGGTATTCGTGCAGGGCAAGATTCGG
AATACCAAGTACGAGAAGGACGGCCAGACGGTCTACGGGACCGACTTCATTGCCGATAAGGTGGATTATC
TGGACACCAAGGCACCAGGCGGGTCAAATCAGGAATAAGGGCACATTGCCCCGGCGTGAGTCGGGGCAAT
CCCGCAAGGAGGGTGAATGAATCGGACGTTTGACCGGAAGGCATACAGGCAAGAACTGATCGACGCGGGG
TTTTCCGCCGAGGATGCCGAAACCATCGCAAGCCGCACCGTCATGCGTGCGCCCCGCGAAACCTTCCAGT
CCGTCGGCTCGATGGTCCAGCAAGCTACGGCCAAGATCGAGCGCGACAGCGTGCAACTGGCTCCCCCTGC
CCTGCCCGCGCCATCGGCCGCCGTGGAGCGTTCGCGTCGTCTCGAACAGGAGGCGGCAGGTTTGGCGAAG
TCGATGACCATCGACACGCGAGGAACTATGACGACCAAGAAGCGAAAAACCGCCGGCGAGGACCTGGCAA
AACAGGTCAGCGAGGCCAAGCAGGCCGCGTTGCTGAAACACACGAAGCAGCAGATCAAGGAAATGCAGCT
TTCCTTGTTCGATATTGCGCCGTGGCCGGACACGATGCGAGCGATGCCAAACGACACGGCCCGCTCTGCC
CTGTTCACCACGCGCAACAAGAAAATCCCGCGCGAGGCGCTGCAAAACAAGGTCATTTTCCACGTCAACA
AGGACGTGAAGATCACCTACACCGGCGTCGAGCTGCGGGCCGACGATGACGAACTGGTGTGGCAGCAGGT
GTTGGAGTACGCGAAGCGCACCCCTATCGGCGAGCCGATCACCTTCACGTTCTACGAGCTTTGCCAGGAC
CTGGGCTGGTCGATCAATGGCCGGTATTACACGAAGGCCGAGGAATGCCTGTCGCGCCTACAGGCGACGG
CGATGGGCTTCACGTCCGACCGCGTTGGGCACCTGGAATCGGTGTCGCTGCTGCACCGCTTCCGCGTCCT
GGACCGTGGCAAGAAAACGTCCCGTTGCCAGGTCCTGATCGACGAGGAAATCGTCGTGCTGTTTGCTGGC
GACCACTACACGAAATTCATATGGGAGAAGTACCGCAAGCTGTCGCCGACGGCCCGACGGATGTTCGACT
ATTTCAGCTCGCACCGGGAGCCGTACCCGCTCAAGCTGGAAACCTTCCGCCTCATGTGCGGATCGGATTC
CACCCGCGTGAAGAAGTGGCGCGAGCAGGTCGGCGAAGCCTGCGAAGAGTTGCGAGGCAGCGGCCTGGTG
GAACACGCCTGGGTCAATGATGACCTGGTGCATTGCAAACGCTAGGGCCTTGTGGGGTCAGTTCCGGCTG
GGGGTTCAGCAGCCAGCGCTTTACTGGCATTTCAGGAACAAGCGGGCACTGCTCGACGCACTTGCTTCGC
TCAGTATCGCTCGGGACGCACGGCGCGCTCTACGAACTGCCGATAAACAGAGGATTAAAATTGACAATTG
TGATTAAGGCTCAGATTCGACGGCTTGGAGCGGCCGACGTGCAGGATTTCCGCGAGATCCGATTGTCGGC
CCTGAAGAAAGCTCCAGAGATGTTCGGGTCCGTTTACGAGCACGAGGAGAAAAAGCCCATGGAGGCGTTC
GCTGAACGGTTGCGAGATGCCGTGGCATTCGGCGCCTACATCGACGGCGAGATCATTGGGCTGTCGGTCT
TCAAACAGGAGGACGGCCCCAAGGACGCTCACAAGGCGCATCTGTCCGGCGTTTTCGTGGAGCCCGAACA
GCGAGGCCGAGGGGTCGCCGGTATGCTGCTGCGGGCGTTGCCGGCGGGTTTATTGCTCGTGATGATCGTC
CGACAGATTCCAACGGGAATCTGGTGGATGCGCATCTTCATCCTCGGCGCACTTAATATTTCGCTATTCT
GGAGCTTGTTGTTTATTTCGGTCTACCGCCTGCCGGGCGGGGTCGCGGCGACGGTAGGCGCTGTGCAGCC
GCTGATGGTCGTGTTCATCTCTGCCGCTCTGCTAGGTAGCCCGATACGATTGATGGCGGTCCTGGGGGCT
ATTTGCGGAACTGCGGGCGTGGCGCTGTTGGTGTTGACACCAAACGCAGCGCTAGATCCTGTCGGCGTCG
CAGCGGGCCTGGCGGGGGCGGTTTCCATGGCGTTCGGAACCGTGCTGACCCGCAAGTGGCAACCTCCCGT
GCCTCTGCTCACCTTTACCGCCTGGCAACTGGCGGCCGGAGGACTTCTGCTCGTTCCAGTAGCTTTAGTG
TTTGATCCGCCAATCCCGATGCCTACAGGAACCAATGTTCTCGGCCTGGCGTGGCTCGGCCTGATCGGAG
CGGGTTTAACCTACTTCCTTTGGTTCCGGGGGATCTCGCGACTCGAACCTACAGTTGTTTCCTTACTGGG
CTTTCTCAGCCCCAGATCTGGGGTCGATCAGCCGGGGATGCATCAGGCCGACAGTCGGAACTTCGGGTCC
CCGACCTGTACCATTCGGTGAGCAATGGATAGGGGAGTTGATATCGTCAACGTTCACTTCTAAAGAAATA
GCGCCACTCAGCTTCCTCAGCGGCTTTATCCAGCGATTTCCTATTATGTCGGCATAGTTCTCAAGATCGA
CAGCCTGTCACGGTTAAGCGAGAAATGAATAAGAAGGCTGATAATTCGGATCTCTGCGAGGGAGATGATA
TTTGATCACAGGCAGCAACGCTCTGTCATCGTTACAATCAACATGCTACCCTCCGCGAGATCATCCGTGT
TTCAAACCCGGCAGCTTAGTTGCCGTTCTTCCGAATAGCATCGGTAACATGAGCAAAGTCTGCCGCCTTA
CAACGGCTCTCCCGCTGACGCCGTCCCGGACTGATGGGCTGCCTGTATCGAGTGGTGATTTTGTGCCGAG
CTGCCGGTCGGGGAGCTGTTGGCTGGCTGGTGGCAGGATATATTGTGGTGTAAACAAATTGACGCTTAGA
CAACTTAATAACACATTGCGGACGTTTTTAATGTACTGGGGTGGTTTTTCTTTTCACCAGTGAGACGGGC
AACAGCTGATTGCCCTTCACCGCCTGGCCCTGAGAGAGTTGCAGCAAGCGGTCCACGCTGGTTTGCCCCA
GCAGGCGAAAATCCTGTTTGATGGTGGTTCCGAAATCGGCAAAATCCCTTATAAATCAAAAGAATAGCCC
GAGATAGGGT
[37 nt withheld, positions 15411-15447]
AAAGAACGTGGACTCCAACGTCAAAGG
[141 nt withheld, positions 15475-15615]
G
[44 nt withheld, positions 15617-15660]
CATTCAGGCTGCGCAACTGTTGGGAAGGGCGATCGGTGCGGGCCTCTTCGCTATTACGCCAGCTGGCGAA
AGGGGGATGTGCTGCAAGGCGATTAAGTTGGGTAACGCCAGGGTTTTCCCAGTCACGACGTTGTAAAACG
ACGGCCAGTGAATTAATTCCCGATCTAGTAACATAGATGACACCGCGCGCGATAATTTATCCTAGTTTGC
GCGCTATATTTTGTTTTCTATCGCGTATTAAATGTATAATTGCGGGACTCTAATCATAAAAACCCATCTC
ATAAATAACGTCATGCATTACATGTTAATTATTACATGCTTAACGTAATTCAACAGAAATTATATGATAA
TCATCGCAAGACCGGCAACAGGATTCAATCTTAAGAAACTTTATTGCCAAATGTTTGAACGATCGGGGAA
ATTCGAGCTCGGTACCCCCTCCTGGGCACGGTCGTACGCGATCCGCCGCGGTTCCACCTCACCATTGCGG
GTATGCCAGTTGAGTTCGATGAGTTCCCGTACCAGCTCCAACTCGGGCGATGCCACGCGCACTCCGTTCA
GATCTCGGTGACGGGCAGGACCGGACGGGGCGGTACCGGCAGGCTGAAGTCCAGCTGCCAGAAACCCACG
TCATGCCAGTTCCCGTGCTTGAAGCCGGCCGCCCGCAGCATGCCGCGGGGGGCATATCCGAGCGCCTCGT
GCATGCGCACGCTCGGGTCGTTGGGCAGCCCGATGACAGCGACCACGCTCTTGAAGCCCTGTGCCTCCAG
GGACTTCAGCAGGTGGGTGTAGAGCGTGGAGCCCAGTCCCGTCCGCTGGTGGCGGGGGGAGACGTACACG
GTCGACTCGGCCGTCCAGTCGTAGGCGTTGCGTGCCTTCCAGGGGCCCGCGTAGGCGATGCCGGCGACCT
CGCCGTCCACCTCGGCGACGAGCCAGGGATAGCGCTCCCGCAGACGGACGAGGTCGTCCGTCCACTCCTG
CGGTTCCTGCGGCTCGGTACGGAAGTTGACCGTGCTTGTCTCGATGTAGTGGTTGACGATGGTGCAGACC
GCCGGCATGTCCGCCTCGGTGGCACGGCGGATGTCGGCCGGGCGTCGTTCTGGGCTCATGGATCCTCTAG
AGTCCCCCGTGTTCTCTCCAAATGAAATGAACTTCCTTATATAGAGGAAGGGTCTTGCGAAGGATAGTGG
GATTGTGCGTCATCCCTTACGTCAGTGGAGATATCACATCAATCCACTTGCTTTGAAGACGTGGTTGGAA
CGTCTTCTTTTTCCACGATGCTCCTCGTGGGTGGGGGTCCATCTTTGGGACCACTGTCGGCAGAGGCATC
TTCAACGATGGCCTTTCCTTTATCGCAATGATGGCATTTGTAGGAGCCACCTTCCTTTTCCACTATCTTC
ACAATAAAGTGACAGATAGCTGGGCAATGGAATCCGAGGAGGTTTCCGGATATTACCCTTTGTTGAAAAG
TCTCAATTGCCCTTTGGTCTTCTGAGACTGTATCTTTGATATTTTTGGAGTAGACAAGTGTGTCGTGCTC
CACCATGTTGACGAAGATTTTCTTCTTGTCATTGAGTCGTAAGAGACTCTGTATGAACTGTTCGCCAGTC
TTTACGGCGAGTTCTGTTAGGTCCTCTATTTGAATCTTTGACTCCATGGCCTTTGATTCAGTGGGAACTA
CCTTTTTAGAGACTCCAATCTCTATTACTTGCCTTGGTTTGTGAAGCAAGCCTTGAATCGTCCATACTGG
AATAGTACTTCTGATCTTGAGAAATATATCTTTCTCTGTGTTCTTGATGCAGTTAGTCCTGAATCTTTTG
ACTGCATCTTTAACCTTCTTGGGAAGGTATTTGATTTCCTGGAGATTATTGCTCGGGTAGATCGTCTTGA
TGAGACCTGCTGCGTAAGCCTCTCTAACCATCTGTGGGTTAGCATTCTTTCTGAAATTGAAAAGGCTAAT
CTGGGGACCTGCAGGGGCAATACCGCCAGGGTTTTCCCAGTCACGACGTTGTAAAACGACGGCCAGTGCC
AAGCTTTCGACGAGTCAGTAATAAACGGCGTCAAAGTGGTTGCAGCCGGCACACACGAGTCGTGTTTATC
AACTCAAAGCACAAATACTTTTCCTCAACCTAAAAATAAGGCAATTAGCCAAAAACAACTTTGCGTGTAA
ACAACGCTCAATACACGTGTCATTTTATTATTAGCTATTGCTTCACCGCCTTAGCTTTCTCGTGACCTAG
TCGTCCTCGTCTTTTCTTCTTCTTCTTCTATAAAACAATACCCAAAGAGCTCTTCTTCTTCACAATTCAG
ATTTCAATTTCTCAAAATCTTAAAAACTTTCTCTCAATTCTCTCTACCGTGATCAAGGTAAATTTCTGTG
TTCCTTATTCTCTCAAAATCTTCGATTTTGTTTTCGTTCGATCCCAATTTCGTATATGTTCTTTGGTTTA
GATTCTGTTAATCTTAGATCGAAGACGATTTTCTGGGTTTGATCGTTAGATATCATCTTAATTCTCGATT
AGGGTTTCATAGATATCATCCGATTTGTTCAAATAATTTGAGTTTTGTCGAATAATTACTCTTCGATTTG
TGATTTCTATCTAGATCTGGTGTTAGTTTCTAGTTTGTGCGATCGAATTTGTAGATTAATCTGAGTTTTT
CTGATTAACAGGGTAC
